>Addgene plasmid #211687 | pCF822-recipient_U6-sgRNA-EFS-Cas9-P2A-Puro | addgene full sequence | sequence record 421508 | Addgene NGS Result
GTCGACGGATCGGGAGATCTCCCGATCCCCTATGGTGCACTCTCAGTACAATCTGCTCTGATGCCGCATA
GTTAAGCCAGTATCTGCTCCCTGCTTGTGTGTTGGAGGTCGCTGAGTAGTGCGCGAGCAAAATTTAAGCT
ACAACAAGGCAAGGCTTGACCGACAATTGCATGAAGAATCTGCTTAGGGTTAGGCGTTTTGCGCTGCTTC
GCGATGTACGGGCCAGATATTGACATTGATTATTGACTAGTTATTAATAGTAATCAATTACGGGGTCATT
AGTTCATAGCCCATATATGGAGTTCCGCGTTACATAACTTACGGTAAATGGCCCGCCTGGCTGACCGCCC
AACGACCCCCGCCCATTGACGTCAATAATGACGTATGTTCCCATAGTAACGCCAATAGGGACTTTCCATT
GACGTCAATGGGTGGAGTATTTACGGTAAACTGCCCACTTGGCAGTACATCAAGTGTATCATATGCCAAG
TACGCCCCCTATTGACGTCAATGACGGTAAATGGCCCGCCTGGCATTATGCCCAGTACATGACCTTATGG
GACTTTCCTACTTGGCAGTACATCTACGTATTAGTCATCGCTATTACCATGGTGATGCGGTTTTGGCAGT
ACATCAATGGGCGTGGATAGCGGTTTGACTCACGGGGATTTCCAAGTCTCCACCCCATTGACGTCAATGG
GAGTTTGTTTTGGCACCAAAATCAACGGGACTTTCCAAAATGTCGTAACAACTCCGCCCCATTGACGCAA
ATGGGCGGTAGGCGTGTACGGTGGGAGGTCTATATAAGCAGCGCGTTTTGCCTGTACTGGGTCTCTCTGG
TTAGACCAGATCTGAGCCTGGGAGCTCTCTGGCTAACTAGGGAACCCACTGCTTAAGCCTCAATAAAGCT
TGCCTTGAGTGCTTCAAGTAGTGTGTGCCCGTCTGTTGTGTGACTCTGGTAACTAGAGATCCCTCAGACC
CTTTTAGTCAGTGTGGAAAATCTCTAGCAGTGGCGCCCGAACAGGGACTTGAAAGCGAAAGGGAAACCAG
AGGAGCTCTCTCGACGCAGGACTCGGCTTGCTGAAGCGCGCACGGCAAGAGGCGAGGGGCGGCGACTGGT
GAGTACGCCAAAAATTTTGACTAGCGGAGGCTAGAAGGAGAGAGATGGGTGCGAGAGCGTCAGTATTAAG
CGGGGGAGAATTAGATCGCGATGGGAAAAAATTCGGTTAAGGCCAGGGGGAAAGAAAAAATATAAATTAA
AACATATAGTATGGGCAAGCAGGGAGCTAGAACGATTCGCAGTTAATCCTGGCCTGTTAGAAACATCAGA
AGGCTGTAGACAAATACTGGGACAGCTACAACCATCCCTTCAGACAGGATCAGAAGAACTTAGATCATTA
TATAATACAGTAGCAACCCTCTATTGTGTGCATCAAAGGATAGAGATAAAAGACACCAAGGAAGCTTTAG
ACAAGATAGAGGAAGAGCAAAACAAAAGTAAGACCACCGCACAGCAAGCGGCCGCTGATCTTCAGACCTG
GAGGAGGAGATATGAGGGACAATTGGAGAAGTGAATTATATAAATATAAAGTAGTAAAAATTGAACCATT
AGGAGTAGCACCCACCAAGGCAAAGAGAAGAGTGGTGCAGAGAGAAAAAAGAGCAGTGGGAATAGGAGCT
TTGTTCCTTGGGTTCTTGGGAGCAGCAGGAAGCACTATGGGCGCAGCGTCAATGACGCTGACGGTACAGG
CCAGACAATTATTGTCTGGTATAGTGCAGCAGCAGAACAATTTGCTGAGGGCTATTGAGGCGCAACAGCA
TCTGTTGCAACTCACAGTCTGGGGCATCAAGCAGCTCCAGGCAAGAATCCTGGCTGTGGAAAGATACCTA
AAGGATCAACAGCTCCTGGGGATTTGGGGTTGCTCTGGAAAACTCATTTGCACCACTGCTGTGCCTTGGA
ATGCTAGTTGGAGTAATAAATCTCTGGAACAGATTTGGAATCACACGACCTGGATGGAGTGGGACAGAGA
AATTAACAATTACACAAGCTTAATACACTCCTTAATTGAAGAATCGCAAAACCAGCAAGAAAAGAATGAA
CAAGAATTATTGGAATTAGATAAATGGGCAAGTTTGTGGAATTGGTTTAACATAACAAATTGGCTGTGGT
ATATAAAATTATTCATAATGATAGTAGGAGGCTTGGTAGGTTTAAGAATAGTTTTTGCTGTACTTTCTAT
AGTGAATAGAGTTAGGCAGGGATATTCACCATTATCGTTTCAGACCCACCTCCCAACCCCGAGGGGACCC
GACAGGCCCGAAGGAATAGAAGAAGAAGGTGGAGAGAGAGACAGAGACAGATCCATTCGATTAGTGAACG
GATCGGCACTGCGTGCGCCAATTCTGCAGACAAATGGCAGTATTCATCCACAATTTTAAAAGAAAAGGGG
GGATTGGGGGGTACAGTGCAGGGGAAAGAATAGTAGACATAATAGCAACAGACATACAAACTAAAGAATT
ACAAAAACAAATTACAAAAATTCAAAATTTTCGGGTTTATTACAGGGACAGCAGAGATCCAGTTTGGTTA
ATTAAGGTACCGAGGGCCTATTTCCCATGATTCCTTCATATTTGCATATACGATACAAGGCTGTTAGAGA
GATAATTAGAATTAATTTGACTGTAAACACAAAGATATTAGTACAAAATACGTGACGTAGAAAGTAATAA
TTTCTTGGGTAGTTTGCAGTTTTAAAATTATGTTTTAAAATGGACTATCATATGCTTACCGTAACTTGAA
AGTATTTCGATTTCTTGGCTTTATATATCTTGTGGAAAGGACGAAACACCGGAGACGGAGGACGACGAAC
GTCTCTGTTTAAGAGCTATGCTGGAAACAGCATAGCAAGTTTAAATAAGGCTAGTCCGTTATCAACTTGA
AAAAGTGGCACCGAGTCGGTGCTTTTTTTGAATTCGCTAGCTAGGTCTTGAAAGGAGTGGGAATTGGCTC
CGGTGCCCGTCAGTGGGCAGAGCGCACATCGCCCACAGTCCCCGAGAAGTTGGGGGGAGGGGTCGGCAAT
TGATCCGGTGCCTAGAGAAGGTGGCGCGGGGTAAACTGGGAAAGTGATGTCGTGTACTGGCTCCGCCTTT
TTCCCGAGGGTGGGGGAGAACCGTATATAAGTGCAGTAGTCGCCGTGAACGTTCTTTTTCGCAACGGGTT
TGCCGCCAGAACACAGGACCGGTTCTAGAGCGCTGCCACCATGGACAAGAAGTACAGCATCGGCCTGGAC
ATCGGCACCAACTCTGTGGGCTGGGCCGTGATCACCGACGAGTACAAGGTGCCCAGCAAGAAATTCAAGG
TGCTGGGCAACACCGACCGGCACAGCATCAAGAAGAACCTGATCGGAGCCCTGCTGTTCGACAGCGGCGA
AACAGCCGAGGCCACCCGGCTGAAGAGAACCGCCAGAAGAAGATACACCAGACGGAAGAACCGGATCTGC
TATCTGCAAGAGATCTTCAGCAACGAGATGGCCAAGGTGGACGACAGCTTCTTCCACAGACTGGAAGAGT
CCTTCCTGGTGGAAGAGGATAAGAAGCACGAGCGGCACCCCATCTTCGGCAACATCGTGGACGAGGTGGC
CTACCACGAGAAGTACCCCACCATCTACCACCTGAGAAAGAAACTGGTGGACAGCACCGACAAGGCCGAC
CTGCGGCTGATCTATCTGGCCCTGGCCCACATGATCAAGTTCCGGGGCCACTTCCTGATCGAGGGCGACC
TGAACCCCGACAACAGCGACGTGGACAAGCTGTTCATCCAGCTGGTGCAGACCTACAACCAGCTGTTCGA
GGAAAACCCCATCAACGCCAGCGGCGTGGACGCCAAGGCCATCCTGTCTGCCAGACTGAGCAAGAGCAGA
CGGCTGGAAAATCTGATCGCCCAGCTGCCCGGCGAGAAGAAGAATGGCCTGTTCGGAAACCTGATTGCCC
TGAGCCTGGGCCTGACCCCCAACTTCAAGAGCAACTTCGACCTGGCCGAGGATGCCAAACTGCAGCTGAG
CAAGGACACCTACGACGACGACCTGGACAACCTGCTGGCCCAGATCGGCGACCAGTACGCCGACCTGTTT
CTGGCCGCCAAGAACCTGTCCGACGCCATCCTGCTGAGCGACATCCTGAGAGTGAACACCGAGATCACCA
AGGCCCCCCTGAGCGCCTCTATGATCAAGAGATACGACGAGCACCACCAGGACCTGACCCTGCTGAAAGC
TCTCGTGCGGCAGCAGCTGCCTGAGAAGTACAAAGAGATTTTCTTCGACCAGAGCAAGAACGGCTACGCC
GGCTACATTGACGGCGGAGCCAGCCAGGAAGAGTTCTACAAGTTCATCAAGCCCATCCTGGAAAAGATGG
ACGGCACCGAGGAACTGCTCGTGAAGCTGAACAGAGAGGACCTGCTGCGGAAGCAGCGGACCTTCGACAA
CGGCAGCATCCCCCACCAGATCCACCTGGGAGAGCTGCACGCCATTCTGCGGCGGCAGGAAGATTTTTAC
CCATTCCTGAAGGACAACCGGGAAAAGATCGAGAAGATCCTGACCTTCCGCATCCCCTACTACGTGGGCC
CTCTGGCCAGGGGAAACAGCAGATTCGCCTGGATGACCAGAAAGAGCGAGGAAACCATCACCCCCTGGAA
CTTCGAGGAAGTGGTGGACAAGGGCGCTTCCGCCCAGAGCTTCATCGAGCGGATGACCAACTTCGATAAG
AACCTGCCCAACGAGAAGGTGCTGCCCAAGCACAGCCTGCTGTACGAGTACTTCACCGTGTATAACGAGC
TGACCAAAGTGAAATACGTGACCGAGGGAATGAGAAAGCCCGCCTTCCTGAGCGGCGAGCAGAAAAAGGC
CATCGTGGACCTGCTGTTCAAGACCAACCGGAAAGTGACCGTGAAGCAGCTGAAAGAGGACTACTTCAAG
AAAATCGAGTGCTTCGACTCCGTGGAAATCTCCGGCGTGGAAGATCGGTTCAACGCCTCCCTGGGCACAT
ACCACGATCTGCTGAAAATTATCAAGGACAAGGACTTCCTGGACAATGAGGAAAACGAGGACATTCTGGA
AGATATCGTGCTGACCCTGACACTGTTTGAGGACAGAGAGATGATCGAGGAACGGCTGAAAACCTATGCC
CACCTGTTCGACGACAAAGTGATGAAGCAGCTGAAGCGGCGGAGATACACCGGCTGGGGCAGGCTGAGCC
GGAAGCTGATCAACGGCATCCGGGACAAGCAGTCCGGCAAGACAATCCTGGATTTCCTGAAGTCCGACGG
CTTCGCCAACAGAAACTTCATGCAGCTGATCCACGACGACAGCCTGACCTTTAAAGAGGACATCCAGAAA
GCCCAGGTGTCCGGCCAGGGCGATAGCCTGCACGAGCACATTGCCAATCTGGCCGGCAGCCCCGCCATTA
AGAAGGGCATCCTGCAGACAGTGAAGGTGGTGGACGAGCTCGTGAAAGTGATGGGCCGGCACAAGCCCGA
GAACATCGTGATCGAAATGGCCAGAGAGAACCAGACCACCCAGAAGGGACAGAAGAACAGCCGCGAGAGA
ATGAAGCGGATCGAAGAGGGCATCAAAGAGCTGGGCAGCCAGATCCTGAAAGAACACCCCGTGGAAAACA
CCCAGCTGCAGAACGAGAAGCTGTACCTGTACTACCTGCAGAATGGGCGGGATATGTACGTGGACCAGGA
ACTGGACATCAACCGGCTGTCCGACTACGATGTGGACCATATCGTGCCTCAGAGCTTTCTGAAGGACGAC
TCCATCGACAACAAGGTGCTGACCAGAAGCGACAAGAACCGGGGCAAGAGCGACAACGTGCCCTCCGAAG
AGGTCGTGAAGAAGATGAAGAACTACTGGCGGCAGCTGCTGAACGCCAAGCTGATTACCCAGAGAAAGTT
CGACAATCTGACCAAGGCCGAGAGAGGCGGCCTGAGCGAACTGGATAAGGCCGGCTTCATCAAGAGACAG
CTGGTGGAAACCCGGCAGATCACAAAGCACGTGGCACAGATCCTGGACTCCCGGATGAACACTAAGTACG
ACGAGAATGACAAGCTGATCCGGGAAGTGAAAGTGATCACCCTGAAGTCCAAGCTGGTGTCCGATTTCCG
GAAGGATTTCCAGTTTTACAAAGTGCGCGAGATCAACAACTACCACCACGCCCACGACGCCTACCTGAAC
GCCGTCGTGGGAACCGCCCTGATCAAAAAGTACCCTAAGCTGGAAAGCGAGTTCGTGTACGGCGACTACA
AGGTGTACGACGTGCGGAAGATGATCGCCAAGAGCGAGCAGGAAATCGGCAAGGCTACCGCCAAGTACTT
CTTCTACAGCAACATCATGAACTTTTTCAAGACCGAGATTACCCTGGCCAACGGCGAGATCCGGAAGCGG
CCTCTGATCGAGACAAACGGCGAAACCGGGGAGATCGTGTGGGATAAGGGCCGGGATTTTGCCACCGTGC
GGAAAGTGCTGAGCATGCCCCAAGTGAATATCGTGAAAAAGACCGAGGTGCAGACAGGCGGCTTCAGCAA
AGAGTCTATCCTGCCCAAGAGGAACAGCGATAAGCTGATCGCCAGAAAGAAGGACTGGGACCCTAAGAAG
TACGGCGGCTTCGACAGCCCCACCGTGGCCTATTCTGTGCTGGTGGTGGCCAAAGTGGAAAAGGGCAAGT
CCAAGAAACTGAAGAGTGTGAAAGAGCTGCTGGGGATCACCATCATGGAAAGAAGCAGCTTCGAGAAGAA
TCCCATCGACTTTCTGGAAGCCAAGGGCTACAAAGAAGTGAAAAAGGACCTGATCATCAAGCTGCCTAAG
TACTCCCTGTTCGAGCTGGAAAACGGCCGGAAGAGAATGCTGGCCTCTGCCGGCGAACTGCAGAAGGGAA
ACGAACTGGCCCTGCCCTCCAAATATGTGAACTTCCTGTACCTGGCCAGCCACTATGAGAAGCTGAAGGG
CTCCCCCGAGGATAATGAGCAGAAACAGCTGTTTGTGGAACAGCACAAGCACTACCTGGACGAGATCATC
GAGCAGATCAGCGAGTTCTCCAAGAGAGTGATCCTGGCCGACGCTAATCTGGACAAAGTGCTGTCCGCCT
ACAACAAGCACCGGGATAAGCCCATCAGAGAGCAGGCCGAGAATATCATCCACCTGTTTACCCTGACCAA
TCTGGGAGCCCCTGCCGCCTTCAAGTACTTTGACACCACCATCGACCGGAAGAGGTACACCAGCACCAAA
GAGGTGCTGGACGCCACCCTGATCCACCAGAGCATCACCGGCCTGTACGAGACACGGATCGACCTGTCTC
AGCTGGGAGGCGACAAGCGACCTGCCGCCACAAAGAAGGCTGGACAGGCTAAGAAGAAGAAAGATTACAA
AGACGATGACGATAAGGGATCCGGCGCAACAAACTTCTCTCTGCTGAAACAAGCCGGAGATGTCGAAGAG
AATCCTGGACCGACCGAGTACAAGCCCACGGTGCGCCTCGCCACCCGCGACGACGTCCCCAGGGCCGTAC
GCACCCTCGCCGCCGCGTTCGCCGACTACCCCGCCACGCGCCACACCGTCGATCCGGACCGCCACATCGA
GCGGGTCACCGAGCTGCAAGAACTCTTCCTCACGCGCGTCGGGCTCGACATCGGCAAGGTGTGGGTCGCG
GACGACGGCGCCGCGGTGGCGGTCTGGACCACGCCGGAGAGCGTCGAAGCGGGGGCGGTGTTCGCCGAGA
TCGGCCCGCGCATGGCCGAGTTGAGCGGTTCCCGGCTGGCCGCGCAGCAACAGATGGAAGGCCTCCTGGC
GCCGCACCGGCCCAAGGAGCCCGCGTGGTTCCTGGCCACCGTCGGAGTCTCGCCCGACCACCAGGGCAAG
GGTCTGGGCAGCGCCGTCGTGCTCCCCGGAGTGGAGGCGGCCGAGCGCGCCGGGGTGCCCGCCTTCCTGG
AGACCTCCGCGCCCCGCAACCTCCCCTTCTACGAGCGGCTCGGCTTCACCGTCACCGCCGACGTCGAGGT
GCCCGAAGGACCGCGCACCTGGTGCATGACCCGCAAGCCCGGTGCCTGAACGCGTTAAGTCGACAATCAA
CCTCTGGATTACAAAATTTGTGAAAGATTGACTGGTATTCTTAACTATGTTGCTCCTTTTACGCTATGTG
GATACGCTGCTTTAATGCCTTTGTATCATGCTATTGCTTCCCGTATGGCTTTCATTTTCTCCTCCTTGTA
TAAATCCTGGTTGCTGTCTCTTTATGAGGAGTTGTGGCCCGTTGTCAGGCAACGTGGCGTGGTGTGCACT
GTGTTTGCTGACGCAACCCCCACTGGTTGGGGCATTGCCACCACCTGTCAGCTCCTTTCCGGGACTTTCG
CTTTCCCCCTCCCTATTGCCACGGCGGAACTCATCGCCGCCTGCCTTGCCCGCTGCTGGACAGGGGCTCG
GCTGTTGGGCACTGACAATTCCGTGGTGTTGTCGGGGAAATCATCGTCCTTTCCTTGGCTGCTCGCCTGT
GTTGCCACCTGGATTCTGCGCGGGACGTCCTTCTGCTACGTCCCTTCGGCCCTCAATCCAGCGGACCTTC
CTTCCCGCGGCCTGCTGCCGGCTCTGCGGCCTCTTCCGCGTCTTCGCCTTCGCCCTCAGACGAGTCGGAT
CTCCCTTTGGGCCGCCTCCCCGCGTCGACTTTAAGACCAATGACTTACAAGGCAGCTGTAGATCTTAGCC
ACTTTTTAAAAGAAAAGGGGGGACTGGAAGGGCTAATTCACTCCCAACGAAGACAAGATCTGCTTTTTGC
TTGTACTGGGTCTCTCTGGTTAGACCAGATCTGAGCCTGGGAGCTCTCTGGCTAACTAGGGAACCCACTG
CTTAAGCCTCAATAAAGCTTGCCTTGAGTGCTTCAAGTAGTGTGTGCCCGTCTGTTGTGTGACTCTGGTA
ACTAGAGATCCCTCAGACCCTTTTAGTCAGTGTGGAAAATCTCTAGCAGGGCCCGTTTAAACCCGCTGAT
CAGCCTCGACTGTGCCTTCTAGTTGCCAGCCATCTGTTGTTTGCCCCTCCCCCGTGCCTTCCTTGACCCT
GGAAGGTGCCACTCCCACTGTCCTTTCCTAATAAAATGAGGAAATTGCATCGCATTGTCTGAGTAGGTGT
CATTCTATTCTGGGGGGTGGGGTGGGGCAGGACAGCAAGGGGGAGGATTGGGAAGACAATAGCAGGCATG
CTGGGGATGCGGTGGGCTCTATGGCTTCTGAGGCGGAAAGAACCAGCCATTAATGAAAAGAACCAGCCAT
TAATGAATCGGCCAACGCGCGGGGAGAGGCGGTTTGCGTATTGGGCGCTCTTCCGCTTCCTCGCTCACTG
ACTCGCTGCGCTCGGTCGTTCGGCTGCGGCGAGCGGTATCAGCTCACTCAAAGGCGGTAATACGGTTATC
CACAGAATCAGGGGATAACGCAGGAAAGAACATGTGAGCAAAAGGCCAGCAAAAGGCCAGGAACCGTAAA
AAGGCCGCGTTGCTGGCGTTTTTCCATAGGCTCCGCCCCCCTGACGAGCATCACAAAAATCGACGCTCAA
GTCAGAGGTGGCGAAACCCGACAGGACTATAAAGATACCAGGCGTTTCCCCCTGGAAGCTCCCTCGTGCG
CTCTCCTGTTCCGACCCTGCCGCTTACCGGATACCTGTCCGCCTTTCTCCCTTCGGGAAGCGTGGCGCTT
TCTCATAGCTCACGCTGTAGGTATCTCAGTTCGGTGTAGGTCGTTCGCTCCAAGCTGGGCTGTGTGCACG
AACCCCCCGTTCAGCCCGACCGCTGCGCCTTATCCGGTAACTATCGTCTTGAGTCCAACCCGGTAAGACA
CGACTTATCGCCACTGGCAGCAGCCACTGGTAACAGGATTAGCAGAGCGAGGTATGTAGGCGGTGCTACA
GAGTTCTTGAAGTGGTGGCCTAACTACGGCTACACTAGAAGAACAGTATTTGGTATCTGCGCTCTGCTGA
AGCCAGTTACCTTCGGAAAAAGAGTTGGTAGCTCTTGATCCGGCAAACAAACCACCGCTGGTAGCGGTGG
TTTTTTTGTTTGCAAGCAGCAGATTACGCGCAGAAAAAAAGGATCTCAAGAAGATCCTTTGATCTTTTCT
ACGGGGTCTGACGCTCAGTGGAACGAAAACTCACGTTAAGGGATTTTGGTCATGAGATTATCAAAAAGGA
TCTTCACCTAGATCCTTTTAAATTAAAAATGAAGTTTTAAATCAATCTAAAGTATATATGAGTAAACTTG
GTCTGACAGTTACCAATGCTTAATCAGTGAGGCACCTATCTCAGCGATCTGTCTATTTCGTTCATCCATA
GTTGCCTGACTCCCCGTCGTGTAGATAACTACGATACGGGAGGGCTTACCATCTGGCCCCAGTGCTGCAA
TGATACCGCGAGACCCACGCTCACCGGCTCCAGATTTATCAGCAATAAACCAGCCAGCCGGAAGGGCCGA
GCGCAGAAGTGGTCCTGCAACTTTATCCGCCTCCATCCAGTCTATTAATTGTTGCCGGGAAGCTAGAGTA
AGTAGTTCGCCAGTTAATAGTTTGCGCAACGTTGTTGCCATTGCTACAGGCATCGTGGTGTCACGCTCGT
CGTTTGGTATGGCTTCATTCAGCTCCGGTTCCCAACGATCAAGGCGAGTTACATGATCCCCCATGTTGTG
CAAAAAAGCGGTTAGCTCCTTCGGTCCTCCGATCGTTGTCAGAAGTAAGTTGGCCGCAGTGTTATCACTC
ATGGTTATGGCAGCACTGCATAATTCTCTTACTGTCATGCCATCCGTAAGATGCTTTTCTGTGACTGGTG
AGTACTCAACCAAGTCATTCTGAGAATAGTGTATGCGGCGACCGAGTTGCTCTTGCCCGGCGTCAATACG
GGATAATACCGCGCCACATAGCAGAACTTTAAAAGTGCTCATCATTGGAAAACGTTCTTCGGGGCGAAAA
CTCTCAAGGATCTTACCGCTGTTGAGATCCAGTTCGATGTAACCCACTCGTGCACCCAACTGATCTTCAG
CATCTTTTACTTTCACCAGCGTTTCTGGGTGAGCAAAAACAGGAAGGCAAAATGCCGCAAAAAAGGGAAT
AAGGGCGACACGGAAATGTTGAATACTCATACTCTTCCTTTTTCAATATTATTGAAGCATTTATCAGGGT
TATTGTCTCATGAGCGGATACATATTTGAATGTATTTAGAAAAATAAACAAATAGGGGTTCCGCGCACAT
TTCCCCGAAAAGTGCCACCTGAC
Features (pLannotate 1.2.2; 24 found; start..end, strand, type, name):
     31..83      -  misc_feature   bom (fragment): basis of mobility region from pBR322
    232..611     +  enhancer       CMV enhancer: human cytomegalovirus immediate early enhancer
    612..811     +  promoter       CMV promoter: human cytomegalovirus (CMV) immediate early promoter
    829..1009    +  LTR            5' LTR (truncated): truncated 5' long terminal repeat (LTR) from HIV-1
   1056..1181    +  misc_feature   HIV-1 Ψ: packaging signal of human immunodeficiency virus type 1
   1165..1528    +  CDS            HIV-1 gag (fragment): gag protein from human immunodeficiency virus 1; gag
   1674..1907    +  misc_feature   RRE: The Rev response element (RRE) of HIV-1 allows for Rev-dependent mRNA export from the nucleus to the cytoplasm.
   2284..2384    +  CDS            Rev (fragment): human immunodeficiency virus 1 (HIV-1) Rev protein; rev; enhances nuclear export of unspliced and incompletely spliced viral mRNAs
   2434..2551    +  misc_feature   cPPT/CTS: central polypurine tract and central termination sequence of HIV-1
   2602..2842    +  promoter       U6 promoter: RNA polymerase III promoter for human U6 snRNA
   2895..2962    +  misc_RNA       tracrRNA (fragment): trans-activating CRISPR RNA for the Streptococcus pyogenes CRISPR/Cas9 system
   2981..2999    +  CDS            small t antigen (fragment): SV40 (simian virus 40) small t antigen
   3025..3236    +  promoter       EF-1α core promoter: core promoter for human elongation factor EF-1α
   3261..7364    +  CDS            Cas9: Cas9 (Csn1) endonuclease from the Streptococcus pyogenes Type II CRISPR/Cas system generates RNA-guided double strand breaks in DNA
   7502..8099    +  CDS            PuroR (fragment): puromycin N-acetyltransferase; pac from Streptomyces; confers resistance to puromycin
   8115..8703    +  misc_feature   WPRE: woodchuck hepatitis virus posttranscriptional regulatory element
   8754..8773    +  misc_feature   cPPT/CTS (fragment): central polypurine tract and central termination sequence of HIV-1
   8775..9008    +  LTR            3' LTR (ΔU3): self-inactivating 3' long terminal repeat (LTR) from HIV-1
   9040..9264    +  polyA_signal   bGH poly(A) signal: bovine growth hormone polyadenylation signal
   9268..9287    +  promoter       SV40 promoter (fragment): SV40 enhancer and early promoter
   9308..9358    -  CDS            lacI (fragment): lac repressor; lacI; The lac repressor binds to the lac operator to inhibit transcription in E. coli. This inhibition can be relieved by adding lactose or isopropyl-β-D-thiogalactopyranoside (IPTG).
   9541..10129   -  rep_origin     ori: high-copy-number ColE1/pMB1/pBR322/pUC origin of replication
  10300..11160   -  CDS            AmpR: β-lactamase; bla; confers resistance to ampicillin, carbenicillin, and related antibiotics
  11161..11265   -  promoter       AmpR promoter: bla
