[The description below was written by a language model from this plasmid's Addgene catalogue record and pLannotate feature annotations shown in this document.]
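Description:
pCF822-recipient_U6-sgRNA-EFS-Cas9-P2A-Puro is an all-in-one lentiviral CRISPR vector of about 11.3 kb, built on the pCF822 backbone, that delivers both Streptococcus pyogenes Cas9 and a single guide RNA to mammalian cells. It is propagated in E. coli through a high-copy ColE1/pUC-type origin with ampicillin selection (AmpR under its own bla promoter). The record lists a recombination-tolerant strain for growth, as is common for plasmids carrying repeated LTRs. The viral framework has a third-generation, self-inactivating layout. A CMV enhancer/promoter fused to a truncated HIV-1 5' LTR drives genomic RNA production in packaging cells. This is followed by the Ψ packaging signal with a gag fragment, the Rev response element for Rev-dependent nuclear export, and the cPPT/CTS. The genome ends in a ΔU3 3' LTR with a downstream bGH polyadenylation signal.

Two expression units lie between the LTRs. A human U6 RNA polymerase III promoter drives the sgRNA scaffold (annotated as a tracrRNA fragment). As a "recipient" vector, the spacer position holds a placeholder stuffer rather than a targeting sequence. The stuffer appears to be flanked by inverted type IIS restriction sites, which would allow annealed guide oligonucleotides to be cloned in. Downstream, the EF-1α core (EFS) promoter expresses Cas9 joined through a P2A self-cleaving peptide to puromycin N-acetyltransferase, so transduced, Cas9-expressing cells can be selected with puromycin. A WPRE follows to enhance transcript expression. Several short annotated fragments (small t antigen, lacI, SV40 promoter, bom) are probably backbone remnants or incidental matches. The associated publication concerns CRISPR-mediated targeting of glioma cells, and the vector serves as the entry point for building guide-specific constructs.
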