Addgene plasmid #211687: pCF822-recipient_U6-sgRNA-EFS-Cas9-P2A-Puro
Purpose: U6-sgRNA-EFS-Cas9-P2A-Puro
Depositing lab: Christof Fellmann. Depositing organization: J. David Gladstone Institutes. Publication: Targeting the non-coding genome and temozolomide signature enables CRISPR-mediated glioma oncolysis. Tan IL, Perez AR, Lew RJ, Sun X, Baldwin A, Zhu YK, Shah MM, Berger MS, Doudna JA, Fellmann C. Cell Rep. 2023 Nov 28;42(11):113339. doi: 10.1016/j.celrep.2023.113339. Epub 2023 Nov 2. PubMed 37917583.
Backbone
  Vector backbone: pCF822
  Vector type: Mammalian Expression, Lentiviral, CRISPR
  Selectable markers: Puromycin
Growth in bacteria
  Bacterial resistance: Ampicillin, 100 μg/mL
  Growth temperature: 37°C
  Growth strain: NEB Stable
  Copy number: Unknown
Gene/Insert
  Gene/Insert name: SpyCas9 and guide RNA recipient vector
  gRNA/shRNA sequence: gGAGACGgaggacgacgaaCGTCTCt
Terms and licenses: Academic/Nonprofit Terms; Industry Terms: Not Available to Industry
How to cite: pCF822-recipient_U6-sgRNA-EFS-Cas9-P2A-Puro was a gift from Christof Fellmann (Addgene plasmid # 211687 ; http://n2t.net/addgene:211687 ; RRID:Addgene_211687)
